>Addgene plasmid #65949 | pC165 | depositor full sequence | sequence record 112121 | pC165 sequence 5977 bps
GAGCTCGAACGCAGAAGCGGTCTGATAAAACAGAATTTGCCTGGCGGCAGTAGCGCGGTGGTCCCACCTG
ACCCCATGCCGAACTCAGAAGTGAAACGCCGTAGCGCCGATGGTAGTGTGGGGTCTCCCCATGCGAGAGT
AGGGAACTGCCAGGCATCAAATAAAACGAAAGGCTCAGTCGAAAGACTGGGCCTTTCGTTTTATCTGTTG
TTTGTCGGTGAACGCTCTCTACTAGAGTCATAAGTGCGGAAGCGCTGGCATTGACCCTGAGTGATTTTTC
TCTGGTCCCGCCGCATCCATACCGCCAGTTGTTTACCCTCACAACGTTCCAGTAACCGGGCATGTTCATC
ATCAGTAACCCGTATCGTGAGCATCCTCTCTCGTTTCATCGGTATCATTACCCCCATGAACAGAAATCCC
CCTTACACGGAGGCATCAGTGACCAAACAGGAAAAAACCGCCCTTAACATGGCCCGCTTTATCAGAAGCC
AGACATTAACGCTTCTGGAGAAACTCAACGAGCTGGACGCGGATGAACAGGCAGACATCTGTGAATCGCT
TCACGACCACGCTGATGAGCTTTACCGCAGCTGCCTCGCGCGTTTCGGTGATGACGGTGAAAACCTCTGA
CACATGCAGCTCCCGGAGACGGTCACAGCTTGTCTGTAAGCGGATGCCGGGAGCAGACAAGCCCGTCAGG
GCGCGTCAGCGGGTGTTGGCGGGTGTCGGGGCGCAGCCATGACCCAGTCACGTAGCGATAGCGGAGTGTA
TACTGGCTTAACTATGCGGCATCAGAGCAGATTGTACTGAGAGTGCACCATATATGCGGTGTGAAATACC
GCACAGATGCGTAAGGAGAAAATACCGCATCAGGCGCTCTTCCGCTTCCTCGCTCACTGACTCGCTGCGC
TCGGTCGTTCGGCTGCGGCGAGCGGTATCAGCTCACTCAAAGGCGGTAATACGGTTATCCACAGAATCAG
GGGATAACGCAGGAAAGAACATGTGAGCAAAAGGCCAGCAAAAGGCCAGGAACCGTAAAAAGGCCGCGTT
GCTGGCGTTTTTCCATAGGCTCCGCCCCCCTGACGAGCATCACAAAAATCGACGCTCAAGTCAGAGGTGG
CGAAACCCGACAGGACTATAAAGATACCAGGCGTTTCCCCCTGGAAGCTCCCTCGTGCGCTCTCCTGTTC
CGACCCTGCCGCTTACCGGATACCTGTCCGCCTTTCTCCCTTCGGGAAGCGTGGCGCTTTCTCATAGCTC
ACGCTGTAGGTATCTCAGTTCGGTGTAGGTCGTTCGCTCCAAGCTGGGCTGTGTGCACGAACCCCCCGTT
CAGCCCGACCGCTGCGCCTTATCCGGTAACTATCGTCTTGAGTCCAACCCGGTAAGACACGACTTATCGC
CACTGGCAGCAGCCACTGGTAACAGGATTAGCAGAGCGAGGTATGTAGGCGGTGCTACAGAGTTCTTGAA
GTGGTGGCCTAACTACGGCTACACTAGAAGGACAGTATTTGGTATCTGCGCTCTGCTGAAGCCAGTTACC
TTCGGAAAAAGAGTTGGTAGCTCTTGATCCGGCAAACAAACCACCGCTGGTAGCGGTGGTTTTTTTGTTT
GCAAGCAGCAGATTACGCGCAGAAAAAAAGGATCTCAAGAAGATCCTTTGATCTTTTCTACGGGGTCTGA
CGCTCAGTGGAACGAAAACTCACGTTAAGGGATTTTGGTCATGAACAATAAAACTGTCTGCTTACATAAA
CAGTAATACAAGGGGTGTTATGAGCCATATTCAACGGGAAACGTCTTGCTCTAGGCCGCGATTAAATTCC
AACATGGATGCTGATTTATATGGGTATAAATGGGCTCGCGATAATGTCGGGCAATCAGGTGCGACAATCT
ATCGATTGTATGGGAAGCCCGATGCGCCAGAGTTGTTTCTGAAACATGGCAAAGGTAGCGTTGCCAATGA
TGTTACAGATGAGATGGTCAGACTAAACTGGCTGACGGAATTTATGCCTCTTCCGACCATCAAGCATTTT
ATCCGTACTCCTGATGATGCATGGTTACTCACCACTGCGATCCCCGGGAAAACAGCATTCCAGGTATTAG
AAGAATATCCTGATTCAGGTGAAAATATTGTTGATGCGCTGGCAGTGTTCCTGCGCCGGTTGCATTCGAT
TCCTGTTTGTAATTGTCCTTTTAACAGCGATCGCGTATTTCGTCTCGCTCAGGCGCAATCACGAATGAAT
AACGGTTTGGTTGATGCGAGTGATTTTGATGACGAGCGTAATGGCTGGCCTGTTGAACAAGTCTGGAAAG
AAATGCATAAACTTTTGCCATTCTCACCGGATTCAGTCGTCACTCATGGTGATTTCTCACTTGATAACCT
TATTTTTGACGAGGGGAAATTAATAGGTTGTATTGATGTTGGACGAGTCGGAATCGCAGACCGATACCAG
GATCTTGCCATCCTATGGAACTGCCTCGGTGAGTTTTCTCCTTCATTACAGAAACGGCTTTTTCAAAAAT
ATGGTATTGATAATCCTGATATGAATAAATTGCAGTTTCATTTGATGCTCGATGAGTTTTTCTAAGAATT
AATTCATGAGCGGATACATATTTGAATGTATTTAGAAAAATAAACAAATAGGGGTTCCGCGCACATTTCC
CCGGCTAGCTAGGAAATAATAAAAAAGCCGGATTAATAATCTGGCTTTTTATATTCTCTCTCTAGTATAT
AAACGCAGAAAGGCCCACCCGAAGGTGAGCCAGTGTGAGACAGCGGTGCGGACTGTTGTAACTCAGAATA
AGAAATGAGGCCGCTCATGGCGTTGACTCTCAGTCATAGTATCGTGGTATCACCGGTTGGTTCCACTCTC
TGTTGCGGGCAACTTCAGCAGCACGTAGGGGAAGCTTTTATTACGCTGCAAGGGCGTAATTTTCGTCGTT
CGCTGCGGAGGTCACCGCCATCGACAGCGGTACGCCCTGCAGCCATTCCGGGTGGTAGCGCAGCAGCATC
TCCAGGCCGCGCTCCTGGTAGGCCGGGAAGCTGATCGCGACCAGCGTCTCGCCCTTGACCTTCTGCGGCG
GGCCGAGGCGCTGGAGGATCACGCCGTTGCGAACGAAATAGCGCTCCATGGCCGTGGTGGTCACCGCCAC
CACCGAACTGGCGCCCAGGTACCAGGCGCATTGCAGGCTGGACCAGAATATCTTCATCGCCAGCTGCGGA
TCGTCCGCCGCGCTGGCGGCGTAGCGCGAAAGCTCCCAGACCGACGGATCGCTCGGCGGGGTTTCGCTGC
ACAGGTAGGCGAAGACGTCCTTGAGCAGGTAGGCGTCGGTCGTCGGCAGCAGGCGGGCGCAACCGCAGAT
GCCCTGGCGGCTCATGGCGACGATGTAGCGGGTTTGCGGATGGTCGAACTGGTCGAATTCCTGGTCGCGG
ACCCTGGAGGTGGAGACCACGTCCCAGCCCAGCTTCTCGATGAAGACCTGATGCCGGTAGCGTCCCAGCT
CGGCGATCATGGCGGCGGAAAGCCCTTCCAGCGATTCAGAGAGCAATTCGATCATACTAGTATTTCTCCT
TAGCATGATTAAGATGTTTCAGTACGAAAATTGCTTTCATTGTTGATCTCCTTTTTAAGTGGCATGCAAT
TGTTATCCGCTCACAATTGTGCTCAGTATCTTGTTATCCGCTCACAATGTCAATCGACAGTTCATAGGTG
ATTGCTCAGGACATTTCTGTTAGAAGGAATCGTTTTCCTTACTTTTCCTTACGCACAAGAGTTCCGTAGC
TGTTCAAGTTTGTGTTTCAACTGTTCTCGTCGTTTCCGCAACAAGTCCTCTTCAGAAATGAGCTTTTGCT
CCTCTGCTTGGACGGACAGGATGTATGCTGTGGCTTTTTTAAGGATAACTACCTTGGGGGCCTTTTCATT
GTTTTCCAACTCCGGGATCTGGTCACGCAGGGCAAAAAAGCTCCGTTTTAGCTCGTTCCTCCTCTGGCGC
TCCAAGACGTTGTGTGTTCGCCTCTTGACATTCTCCTCGGTGTCCGAGGGCCCTGTGTGAAATTGTTATC
CGCTCACAATTCCACACAGACGTCGGAATTGCCAGCTGGGGCGCCCTCTGGTAAGGTTGGGAAGCTCGAG
AAGCGCGTCTGAATAGGCTTCTTGTATTCCTGCCACACAGGGAAACCATCAGGAGTTACCCAATGCACAG
CGCAACGCTTGCGAAGAATCTCTCCAGTCTTCTTATCTTTGACCTCAGCAGCCAGCAGCTTAGCAGCAGA
CTTAAGCCAGTTCATTGCTTCAACCGCAGCTACCACCGTCACGCTCACAGATTCCCAAATCAGCTTAGCC
ATGTATCCAGCAGCCTGATTCGGCTGAGTGAACATCAGACCCTTGCCGGAATCAATAGCTGGCTGAATGG
TATCTTCCAGCACTTGTTGACGGAAGCCGAACTCTTTGGACCCGTAAGCCAGCGTCATGACTGAACGCTT
AGTCACACTGCGAGTAACACCGTAAGCCAGCCATTGACCAGCCAGTGCCTTAGTGCCCAGCTTGACTTTC
TCAGAGATTTCACCAGTGTTCTCATCGGTCACGGTAACTACTTCGTTATCGGTCCCATTGATTGCGTCTG
CTTGTAGAATCTCGTTGACTTTCTTAGCAACAATCCCGTAGATGTCCTGAACGGTTTCACTAGGAAGCAA
GTTAAGACGTCTGTGTGGAATTGTGAGCGGATAACAATTTCACACAGGGCCCTCGGACACCGAGGAGAAT
GTCAAGAGGCGAACACACAACGTCTTGGAGCGCCAGAGGAGGAACGAGCTAAAACGGAGCTTTTTTGCCC
TGCGTGACCAGATCCCGGAGTTGGAAAACAATGAAAAGGCCCCCAAGGTAGTTATCCTTAAAAAAGCCAC
AGCATACATCCTGTCCGTCCAAGCAGAGGAGCAAAAGCTCATTTCTGAAGAGGACTTGTTGCGGAAACGA
CGAGAACAGTTGAAACACAAACTTGAACAGCTACGGAACTCTTGTGCGTAAGGAAAAGTAAGGAAAACGA
TTCCTTCTAACAGAAATGTCCTGAGCAATCACCTATGAACTGTCGATTGACATTGTGAGCGGATAACAAG
ATACTGAGCACAATTGTGAGCGGATAACAATTGCATGCCACTTAAAAAGGAGATCAACAATGAAAGCAAT
TTTCGTACTGAAACATCTTAATCATGCTAAGGAGAAATACTAGTATGCGTAAAGGCGAAGAGCTGTTCAC
TGGTGTCGTCCCTATTCTGGTGGAACTGGATGGTGATGTCAACGGTCATAAGTTTTCCGTGCGTGGCGAG
GGTGAAGGTGACGCAACTAATGGTAAACTGACGCTGAAGTTCATCTGTACTACTGGTAAACTGCCGGTAC
CTTGGCCGACTCTGGTAACGACGCTGACTTGGGGTGTTCAGTGCTTTGCTCGTTATCCGGACCATATGAA
GCAGCATGACTTCTTCAAGTCCGCCATGCCGGAAGGCTATGTGCAGGAACGCACGATTTCCTTTAAGGAT
GACGGCACGTACAAAACGCGTGCGGAAGTGAAATTTGAAGGCGATACCCTGGTAAACCGCATTGAGCTGA
AAGGCATTGACTTTAAAGAAGACGGCAATATCCTGGGCCATAAGCTGGAATACAATTACATCAGCGACAA
TGTTTACATCACCGCCGATAAACAAAAAAATGGCATTAAAGCGAATTTTAAAATTCGCCACAACGTGGAG
GATGGCAGCGTGCAGCTGGCTGATCACTACCAGCAAAACACTCCAATCGGTGATGGTCCTGTTCTGCTGC
CAGACAATCACTATCTGAGCACGCAAAGCGTTCTGTCTAAAGATCCGAACGAGAAACGCGATCATATGGT
TCTGCTGGAGTTCGTAACCGCAGCGGGCATCACGCATGGTATGGATGAACTGTACAAAGCAGCGAACGAC
GAAAATTACGCCCTTGCAGCGTAATAA
Features (pLannotate 1.2.2; 21 found; start..end, strand, type, name):
     39..154     +  ncRNA          5S rRNA: Accession: RF00001 - 5S ribosomal RNA
    158..229     +  terminator     rrnB T1 terminator: transcription terminator T1 from the E. coli rrnB gene
    288..398     -  CDS            mbeC (fragment): MBEC_ECOLX - Experimental evidence at protein level: Swiss-Prot protein existence level 1. Required for efficient mobilization of ColE1 plasmid and is thus essential to promote the specific transfer of the plasmid during conjugation. Probably functions by inducing DNA bending, helping the MbeA relaxase to melt the DNA around the nic site and cleave the phosphodiester bond. Binds specifically double-stranded DNA (dsDNA) containing the ColE1 oriT but does not recognize the inverted repeat (IR). From Escherichia coli.
    439..630     +  CDS            rop: Rop protein, which maintains plasmids at low copy number; rop
    732..874     +  misc_feature   bom: basis of mobility region from pBR322
   1060..1648    -  rep_origin     ori: high-copy-number ColE1/pMB1/pBR322/pUC origin of replication
   1770..2585    +  CDS            KanR: aminoglycoside phosphotransferase; aph(3')-Ia; confers resistance to kanamycin in bacteria or G418 (Geneticin®) in eukaryotes
   2594..2651    -  promoter       AmpR promoter (fragment): bla
   2734..2761    -  terminator     T7Te terminator: phage T7 early transcription terminator
   2953..3555    -  CDS            rhlI: RHLI_PSEAE - Also known as vsmI. Protein inferred from homology: Swiss-Prot protein existence level 3. Required for the synthesis of BHL (N-butanoyl-L-homoserine lactone), and HHL (N-hexanoyl-L-homoserine lactone) autoinducer molecules which bind to RhlR and thus acts in elastase biosynthesis regulation. From Pseudomonas aeruginosa (strain ATCC 15692 / DSM 22644 / CIP 104116 / JCM 14847 / LMG 12228 / 1C / PRS 101 / PAO1).
   3640..3656    -  protein_bind   lac operator: The lac repressor binds to the lac operator to inhibit transcription in E. coli. This inhibition can be relieved by adding lactose or isopropyl-β-D-thiogalactopyranoside (IPTG). lac repressor encoded by lacI
   3671..3687    -  protein_bind   lac operator: The lac repressor binds to the lac operator to inhibit transcription in E. coli. This inhibition can be relieved by adding lactose or isopropyl-β-D-thiogalactopyranoside (IPTG). lac repressor encoded by lacI
   3822..3851    -  CDS            Myc: Myc (human c-Myc proto-oncogene) epitope tag
   4053..4069    -  protein_bind   lac operator: The lac repressor binds to the lac operator to inhibit transcription in E. coli. This inhibition can be relieved by adding lactose or isopropyl-β-D-thiogalactopyranoside (IPTG). lac repressor encoded by lacI
   4133..4702    -  CDS            RPOL_BPT7 (fragment): Experimental evidence at protein level: Swiss-Prot protein existence level 1. Highly processive DNA-dependent RNA polymerase that catalyzes the transcription of class II and class III viral genes. Recognizes a specific promoter sequence and enters first into an 'abortive phase' where very short transcripts are synthesized and released before proceeding to the processive transcription of long RNA chains. Unwinds the double-stranded DNA to expose the coding strand for templating. Participates in the initiation of viral DNA replication presumably by making primers accessible to the DNA polymerase
   4711..4727    +  protein_bind   lac operator: The lac repressor binds to the lac operator to inhibit transcription in E. coli. This inhibition can be relieved by adding lactose or isopropyl-β-D-thiogalactopyranoside (IPTG). lac repressor encoded by lacI
   4743..4961    +  CDS            N-MYC2 (fragment): MYC2_MARMO - Protein inferred from homology: Swiss-Prot protein existence level 3. From Marmota monax (Woodchuck).
   4929..4958    +  CDS            Myc: Myc (human c-Myc proto-oncogene) epitope tag
   5093..5109    +  protein_bind   lac operator: The lac repressor binds to the lac operator to inhibit transcription in E. coli. This inhibition can be relieved by adding lactose or isopropyl-β-D-thiogalactopyranoside (IPTG). lac repressor encoded by lacI
   5124..5140    +  protein_bind   lac operator: The lac repressor binds to the lac operator to inhibit transcription in E. coli. This inhibition can be relieved by adding lactose or isopropyl-β-D-thiogalactopyranoside (IPTG). lac repressor encoded by lacI
   5225..5938    +  CDS            superfolder GFP: GFP variant that folds robustly even when fused to poorly folded proteins (Pédelacq et al., 2006)
