[The description below was written by a language model from this plasmid's Addgene catalogue record and pLannotate feature annotations shown in this document.]
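Description:
pC165 is a bacterial expression plasmid built as the "P1 activator" component of a two-strain synthetic consortium in E. coli. It replicates from a pMB1/ColE1-type origin that is accompanied by the rop gene, which keeps copy number low, and it retains the bom mobility region and an mbeC fragment as remnants of the pBR322/ColE1 lineage. Selection is by kanamycin through an aph(3')-Ia cassette. The catalogue notes that a LacIq host is required, consistent with the many lac operator sites found across the plasmid.

The named insert is rhlI from Pseudomonas aeruginosa, the synthase that produces N-butanoyl-homoserine lactone, the diffusible quorum-sensing signal recognised by RhlR. It is driven by a promoter recorded as pLLac*; the annotation places two lac operators just upstream of the coding sequence and a T7Te terminator downstream. The protein carries a C-terminal LAA (ssrA-type) degradation tag, which shortens its half-life so that signal production tracks promoter activity closely, as needed for dynamic circuits such as oscillators.

The feature table also shows a divergently oriented second cassette encoding superfolder GFP, preceded by a similar pair of lac operators and followed by the rrnB T1 terminator region. This suggests a fluorescent reporter under the same type of promoter, although the catalogue entry does not mention it. Between the two cassettes lie further lac operators and short matches to Myc-tag, N-myc and T7 RNA polymerase sequences. The record does not explain these, and they may be spurious matches within repeated regulatory DNA.

The plasmid is meant for the signal-sending activator strain in intercellular gene-circuit experiments.
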