Addgene plasmid #65949: pC165
Purpose: P1 activator plasmid for two-strain system
Depositing lab: Matthew Bennett. Depositing organization: Rice University. Publication: SYNTHETIC BIOLOGY. Emergent genetic oscillations in a synthetic microbial consortium. Chen Y, Kim JK, Hirning AJ, Josic K, Bennett MR. Science. 2015 Aug 28;349(6251):986-9. doi: 10.1126/science.aaa3794. PubMed 26315440.
Backbone
  Vector backbone: PMB1+ROP
  Vector type: Bacterial Expression
Growth in bacteria
  Bacterial resistance: Kanamycin, 50 μg/mL
  Growth temperature: 37°C
  Growth strain: XL1 Blue
  Growth instructions: LacIq is necessary
  Copy number: Low Copy
Gene/Insert
  Gene/Insert name: RhlI
  Insert size (bp): 645
  Entrez Gene: rhlI (a.k.a. PA3476)
  Promoter: pLLac*
  Tag / fusion protein: LAA tagged (C terminal on insert)
  Cloning method: Unknown
  Sequencing primers: 5′ gagaaaactagtatgatcgaattgctctctgaatcgctg; 3′ taggggaagcttttattacgctgcaagggcgtaattttcgtcgttcgctgc
Terms and licenses: Academic/Nonprofit Terms; Industry Terms: Not Available to Industry
How to cite: pC165 was a gift from Matthew Bennett (Addgene plasmid # 65949 ; http://n2t.net/addgene:65949 ; RRID:Addgene_65949)
