>Addgene plasmid #65949 | pC165 | addgene partial sequence | sequence record 121716 | DK060425_1 5'-TCCTTAAACCTGTCTTGTAA-3'
GCCAGTGTGAGACAGCGGTGCGGACTGTTGTAACTCAGAATAAGAAATGAGGCCGCTCATGGCGTTGACT
CTCAGTCATAGTATCGTGGTATCACCGGTTGGTTCCACTCTCTGTTGCGGGCAACTTCAGCAGCACGTAG
GGGAAGCTTTTATTACGCTGCAAGGGCGTAATTTTCGTCGTTCGCTGCGGAGGTCACCGCCATCGACAGC
GGTACGCCCTGCAGCCATTCCGGGTGGTAGCGCAGCAGCATCTCCAGGCCGCGCTCCTGGTAGGCCGGGA
AGCTGATCGCGACCAGCGTCTCGCCCTTGACCTTCTGCGGCGGGCCGAGGCGCTGGAGGATCACGCCGTT
GCGAACGAAATAGCGCTCCATGGCCGTGGTGGTCACCGCCACCACCGAACTGGCGCCCAGGTACCAGGCG
CATTGCAGGCTGGACCAGAATATCTTCATCGCCAGCTGCGGATCGTCCGCCGCGCTGGCGGCGTAGCGCG
AAAGCTCCCAGACCGACGGATCGCTCGGCGGGGTTTCGCTGCACAGGTAGGCGAAGACGTCCTTGAGCAG
GTAGGCGTCGGTCGTCGGCAGCAGGCGGGCGCAACCGCAGATGCCCTGGCGGCTCATGGCGACGATGTAG
CGGGTTTGCGGATGGTCGAACTGGTCGAATTCCTGGTCGCGGACCCTGGAGGTGGAGACCACGTCCCAGC
CCAGCTTCTCGATGAAGACCTGATGCCGGT
